Addgene plasmid #116803: pHAGE-WDR12
Purpose: Lentiviral expression of WDR12
Depositing lab: Gordon Mills & Kenneth Scott. Depositing organization: Baylor College of Medicine. Publication: Systematic Functional Annotation of Somatic Mutations in Cancer. Ng PK, Li J, Jeong KJ, Shao S, Chen H, Tsang YH, Sengupta S, Wang Z, Bhavana VH, Tran R, Soewito S, Minussi DC, Moreno D, Kong K, Dogruluk T, Lu H, Gao J, Tokheim C, Zhou DC, Johnson AM, Zeng J, Ip CKM, Ju Z, Wester M, Yu S, Li Y, Vellano CP, Schultz N, Karchin R, Ding L, Lu Y, Cheung LWT, Chen K, Shaw KR, Meric-Bernstam F, Scott KL, Yi S, Sahni N, Liang H, Mills GB. Cancer Cell. 2018 Mar 12;33(3):450-462.e10. doi: 10.1016/j.ccell.2018.01.021. PubMed 29533785.
Backbone
  Vector backbone: pHAGE
  Vector type: Lentiviral
Growth in bacteria
  Bacterial resistance: Ampicillin, 100 μg/mL
  Growth temperature: 37°C
  Growth strain: Stbl3
  Copy number: High Copy
Gene/Insert
  Gene/Insert name: WDR12
  Species: H. sapiens (human)
  Mutation: WT
  Entrez Gene: WDR12 (a.k.a. YTM1)
  Cloning method: Gateway Cloning
Terms and licenses: Academic/Nonprofit Terms; Industry Terms: Not Available to Industry
How to cite: pHAGE-WDR12 was a gift from Gordon Mills & Kenneth Scott (Addgene plasmid # 116803 ; http://n2t.net/addgene:116803 ; RRID:Addgene_116803)
