[The description below was written by a language model from this plasmid's Addgene catalogue record and the feature table of its GenBank file.]
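Description:
pHAGE-WDR12 is a 9.8 kb HIV-1-based lentiviral expression plasmid carrying the wild-type human WDR12 open reading frame (also known as YTM1) in the pHAGE backbone. It is propagated in E. coli using a high-copy ColE1/pUC-type origin and ampicillin selection through the bla gene. The record specifies a recombination-deficient strain, as is common for LTR-containing plasmids. The viral portion contains a full-length LTR at the upstream end (annotated as a 3' LTR but sitting in the 5' position), the Psi packaging signal, the Rev response element for Rev-dependent nuclear export of the genomic RNA, the cPPT/CTS element, and a U3-deleted downstream LTR that makes the integrated provirus self-inactivating. No viral structural or enzymatic genes are annotated, so packaging functions would have to be supplied in trans.

The expression cassette is driven by the constitutive human EF-1-alpha promoter, including its first intron. WDR12 was introduced by Gateway recombination and lies between the attB1 and attB2 sites. The feature table does not annotate the insert itself, only the flanking sites. A V5 epitope tag sequence follows attB2, but the record does not say whether it is fused in frame to WDR12, which would depend on the ORF lacking a stop codon. Downstream, an EMCV IRES allows translation of EGFP from the same transcript, giving a fluorescent marker for transduced cells, and a WPRE enhances transcript expression. No mammalian drug-selection marker is annotated. The construct is intended for lentiviral expression of WDR12 and comes from a collection built for systematic functional annotation of somatic mutations in cancer, where a wild-type clone such as this would plausibly serve as the reference for mutant alleles.
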