LOCUS       Exported 9787 bp ds-DNA circular SYN 12-MAY-2021
DEFINITION  Lentiviral expression of WDR12.
ACCESSION   .
VERSION     .
KEYWORDS    pHAGE-WDR12
SOURCE      synthetic DNA construct
  ORGANISM  synthetic DNA construct
REFERENCE   1 (bases 1 to 9787)
  AUTHORS   Ng PK, Li J, Jeong KJ, Shao S, Chen H, Tsang YH, Sengupta S, Wang Z,
            Bhavana VH, Tran R, Soewito S, Minussi DC, Moreno D, Kong K,
            Dogruluk T, Lu H, Gao J, Tokheim C, Zhou DC, Johnson AM, Zeng J, Ip
            CKM, Ju Z, Wester M, Yu S, Li Y, Vellano CP, Schultz N, Karchin R,
            Ding L, Lu Y, Cheung LWT, Chen K, Shaw KR, Meric-Bernstam F, Scott
            KL, Yi S, Sahni N, Liang H, Mills GB
  TITLE     Systematic Functional Annotation of Somatic Mutations in Cancer.
  JOURNAL   Cancer Cell. 2018 Mar 12;33(3):450-462.e10. doi:
            10.1016/j.ccell.2018.01.021.
  PUBMED    29533785
REFERENCE   2 (bases 1 to 9787)
  AUTHORS   .
  TITLE     Direct Submission
  JOURNAL   Exported May 12, 2021 from SnapGene Server 1.1.58
            http://www.snapgene.com
FEATURES             Location/Qualifiers
     source          1..9787
                     /organism="synthetic DNA construct"
                     /mol_type="other DNA"
     LTR             1..634
                     /label=3' LTR
                     /note="3' long terminal repeat (LTR) from HIV-1"
     misc_feature    681..806
                     /label=HIV-1 Psi
                     /note="packaging signal of human immunodeficiency virus
                     type 1"
     misc_feature    1303..1536
                     /label=RRE
                     /note="The Rev response element (RRE) of HIV-1 allows for
                     Rev-dependent mRNA export from the nucleus to the
                     cytoplasm."
     CDS             1721..1765
                     /codon_start=1
                     /product="antigenic peptide corresponding to amino acids
                     655 to 669 of the HIV envelope protein gp41 (Lutje Hulsik
                     et al., 2013)"
                     /label=gp41 peptide
                     /note="recognized by the 2H10 single-chain llama nanobody"
                     /translation="KNEQELLELDKWASL"
     misc_feature    2058..2175
                     /label=cPPT/CTS
                     /note="central polypurine tract and central termination
                     sequence of HIV-1"
     promoter        2223..3401
                     /label=EF-1-alpha promoter
                     /note="strong constitutive promoter for human elongation
                     factor EF-1-alpha"
     intron          2454..3392
                     /label=EF-1-alpha intron A
                     /note="intron upstream of the start codon of human
                     EF-1-alpha"
     primer_bind     3349..3369
                     /label=EF1a-F
                     /note="Human elongation factor-1a promoter, forward primer"
     protein_bind    3421..3445
                     /gene="mutant version of attB"
                     /label=attB1
                     /bound_moiety="BP Clonase(TM)"
                     /note="recombination site for the Gateway(R) BP reaction"
     protein_bind    complement(4724..4748)
                     /gene="mutant version of attB"
                     /label=attB2
                     /bound_moiety="BP Clonase(TM)"
                     /note="recombination site for the Gateway(R) BP reaction"
     CDS             4801..4842
                     /codon_start=1
                     /product="epitope tag from simian virus 5"
                     /label=V5 tag
                     /translation="GKPIPNPLLGLDST"
     misc_feature    4863..5430
                     /label=IRES
                     /note="internal ribosome entry site (IRES) of the
                     encephalomyocarditis virus (EMCV)"
     misc_feature    4880..5432
                     /label=IRES
                     /note="internal ribosome entry site (IRES) of the
                     encephalomyocarditis virus (EMCV)"
     primer_bind     complement(5024..5041)
                     /label=IRES reverse
                     /note="IRES internal ribosome entry site, reverse primer.
                     Also called pCDH-rev"
     primer_bind     5251..5270
                     /label=IRES-F
                     /note="IRES internal ribosome entry site, forward primer"
     CDS             5444..6163
                     /codon_start=1
                     /product="the original enhanced GFP (Yang et al., 1996)"
                     /label=EGFP
                     /note="mammalian codon-optimized"
                     /translation="MVSKGEELFTGVVPILVELDGDVNGHKFSVSGEGEGDATYGKLTL
                     KFICTTGKLPVPWPTLVTTLTYGVQCFSRYPDHMKQHDFFKSAMPEGYVQERTIFFKDD
                     GNYKTRAEVKFEGDTLVNRIELKGIDFKEDGNILGHKLEYNYNSHNVYIMADKQKNGIK
                     VNFKIRHNIEDGSVQLADHYQQNTPIGDGPVLLPDNHYLSTQSALSKDPNEKRDHMVLL
                     EFVTAAGITLGMDELYK"
     CDS             5444..6160
                     /codon_start=1
                     /product="enhanced GFP"
                     /label=EGFP
                     /translation="MVSKGEELFTGVVPILVELDGDVNGHKFSVSGEGEGDATYGKLTL
                     KFICTTGKLPVPWPTLVTTLTYGVQCFSRYPDHMKQHDFFKSAMPEGYVQERTIFFKDD
                     GNYKTRAEVKFEGDTLVNRIELKGIDFKEDGNILGHKLEYNYNSHNVYIMADKQKNGIK
                     VNFKIRHNIEDGSVQLADHYQQNTPIGDGPVLLPDNHYLSTQSALSKDPNEKRDHMVLL
                     EFVTAAGITLGMDELYK"
     primer_bind     complement(5489..5510)
                     /label=EGFP-N
                     /note="EGFP, reverse primer"
     primer_bind     complement(5750..5769)
                     /label=EXFP-R
                     /note="For distinguishing EGFP variants, reverse primer"
     primer_bind     6097..6118
                     /label=EGFP-C
                     /note="EGFP, forward primer"
     misc_feature    6177..6765
                     /label=WPRE
                     /note="woodchuck hepatitis virus posttranscriptional
                     regulatory element"
     primer_bind     complement(6230..6250)
                     /label=WPRE-R
                     /note="WPRE, reverse primer"
     CDS             complement(6648..6659)
                     /codon_start=1
                     /product="Factor Xa recognition and cleavage site"
                     /label=Factor Xa site
                     /translation="IEGR"
     LTR             6840..7073
                     /label=3' LTR (Delta-U3)
                     /note="self-inactivating 3' long terminal repeat (LTR) from
                     HIV-1"
     primer_bind     complement(7192..7210)
                     /label=pBRforEco
                     /note="pBR322 vectors, upsteam of EcoRI site, forward
                     primer"
     promoter        7278..7382
                     /gene="bla"
                     /label=AmpR promoter
     CDS             7383..8243
                     /codon_start=1
                     /gene="bla"
                     /product="beta-lactamase"
                     /label=AmpR
                     /note="confers resistance to ampicillin, carbenicillin, and
                     related antibiotics"
                     /translation="MSIQHFRVALIPFFAAFCLPVFAHPETLVKVKDAEDQLGARVGYI
                     ELDLNSGKILESFRPEERFPMMSTFKVLLCGAVLSRVDAGQEQLGRRIHYSQNDLVEYS
                     PVTEKHLTDGMTVRELCSAAITMSDNTAANLLLTTIGGPKELTAFLHNMGDHVTRLDRW
                     EPELNEAIPNDERDTTMPVAMATTLRKLLTGELLTLASRQQLIDWMEADKVAGPLLRSA
                     LPAGWFIADKSGAGERGSRGIIAALGPDGKPSRIVVIYTTGSQATMDERNRQIAEIGAS
                     LIKHW"
     primer_bind     complement(7601..7620)
                     /label=Amp-R
                     /note="Ampicillin resistance gene, reverse primer"
     rep_origin      8414..9002
                     /direction=RIGHT
                     /label=ori
                     /note="high-copy-number ColE1/pMB1/pBR322/pUC origin of
                     replication"
     primer_bind     8903..8922
                     /label=pBR322ori-F
                     /note="pBR322 origin, forward primer"
     primer_bind     9156..9173
                     /label=L4440
                     /note="L4440 vector, forward primer"
     primer_bind     9265..9284
                     /label=SV40pro-F
                     /note="SV40 promoter/origin, forward primer"
     protein_bind    9413..9434
                     /label=CAP binding site
                     /bound_moiety="E. coli catabolite activator protein"
                     /note="CAP binding activates transcription in the presence
                     of cAMP."
     promoter        9449..9479
                     /label=lac promoter
                     /note="promoter for the E. coli lac operon"
     protein_bind    9487..9503
                     /label=lac operator
                     /bound_moiety="lac repressor encoded by lacI"
                     /note="The lac repressor binds to the lac operator to
                     inhibit transcription in E. coli. This inhibition can be
                     relieved by adding lactose or
                     isopropyl-beta-D-thiogalactopyranoside (IPTG)."
     primer_bind     9492..9514
                     /label=M13/pUC Reverse
                     /note="In lacZ gene"
     primer_bind     9511..9527
                     /label=M13 rev
                     /note="common sequencing primer, one of multiple similar
                     variants"
     primer_bind     9511..9527
                     /label=M13 Reverse
                     /note="In lacZ gene. Also called M13-rev"
     primer_bind     9577..9596
                     /label=EBV-rev
                     /note="SV40 polyA terminator, reverse primer"
ORIGIN
        1 tggaagggct aattcactcc caaagaagac aagatatcct tgatctgtgg atctaccaca
       61 cacaaggcta cttccctgat tagcagaact acacaccagg gccaggggtc agatatccac
      121 tgacctttgg atggtgctac aagctagtac cagttgagcc agataaggta gaagaggcca
      181 ataaaggaga gaacaccagc ttgttacacc ctgtgagcct gcatgggatg gatgacccgg
      241 agagagaagt gttagagtgg aggtttgaca gccgcctagc atttcatcac gtggcccgag
      301 agctgcatcc ggagtacttc aagaactgct gatatcgagc ttgctacaag ggactttccg
      361 ctggggactt tccagggagg cgtggcctgg gcgggactgg ggagtggcga gccctcagat
      421 cctgcatata agcagctgct ttttgcctgt actgggtctc tctggttaga ccagatctga
      481 gcctgggagc tctctggcta actagggaac ccactgctta agcctcaata aagcttgcct
      541 tgagtgcttc aagtagtgtg tgcccgtctg ttgtgtgact ctggtaacta gagatccctc
      601 agaccctttt agtcagtgtg gaaaatctct agcagtggcg cccgaacagg gacttgaaag
      661 cgaaagggaa accagaggag ctctctcgac gcaggactcg gcttgctgaa gcgcgcacgg
      721 caagaggcga ggggcggcga ctggtgagta cgccaaaaat tttgactagc ggaggctaga
      781 aggagagaga tgggtgcgag agcgtcagta ttaagcgggg gagaattaga tcgcgatggg
      841 aaaaaattcg gttaaggcca gggggaaaga aaaaatataa attaaaacat atagtatggg
      901 caagcaggga gctagaacga ttcgcagtta atcctggcct gttagaaaca tcagaaggct
      961 gtagacaaat actgggacag ctacaaccat cccttcagac aggatcagaa gaacttagat
     1021 cattatataa tacagtagca accctctatt gtgtgcatca aaggatagag ataaaagaca
     1081 ccaaggaagc tttagacaag atagaggaag agcaaaacaa aagtaagacc accgcacagc
     1141 aagcggccgg ccgctgatct tcagacctgg aggaggagat atgagggaca attggagaag
     1201 tgaattatat aaatataaag tagtaaaaat tgaaccatta ggagtagcac ccaccaaggc
     1261 aaagagaaga gtggtgcaga gagaaaaaag agcagtggga ataggagctt tgttccttgg
     1321 gttcttggga gcagcaggaa gcactatggg cgcagcgtca atgacgctga cggtacaggc
     1381 cagacaatta ttgtctggta tagtgcagca gcagaacaat ttgctgaggg ctattgaggc
     1441 gcaacagcat ctgttgcaac tcacagtctg gggcatcaag cagctccagg caagaatcct
     1501 ggctgtggaa agatacctaa aggatcaaca gctcctgggg atttggggtt gctctggaaa
     1561 actcatttgc accactgctg tgccttggaa tgctagttgg agtaataaat ctctggaaca
     1621 gatttggaat cacacgacct ggatggagtg ggacagagaa attaacaatt acacaagctt
     1681 aatacactcc ttaattgaag aatcgcaaaa ccagcaagaa aagaatgaac aagaattatt
     1741 ggaattagat aaatgggcaa gtttgtggaa ttggtttaac ataacaaatt ggctgtggta
     1801 tataaaatta ttcataatga tagtaggagg cttggtaggt ttaagaatag tttttgctgt
     1861 actttctata gtgaatagag ttaggcaggg atattcacca ttatcgtttc agacccacct
     1921 cccaaccccg aggggacccg acaggcccga aggaatagaa gaagaaggtg gagagagaga
     1981 cagagacaga tccattcgat tagtgaacgg atctcgacgg tatcgccgaa ttcacaaatg
     2041 gcagtattca tccacaattt taaaagaaaa ggggggattg gggggtacag tgcaggggaa
     2101 agaatagtag acataatagc aacagacata caaactaaag aattacaaaa acaaattaca
     2161 aaaattcaaa attttcgggt ttattacagg gacagcagag atccagtttg gactagtcgt
     2221 gaggctccgg tgcccgtcag tgggcagagc gcacatcgcc cacagtcccc gagaagttgg
     2281 ggggaggggt cggcaattga accggtgcct agagaaggtg gcgcggggta aactgggaaa
     2341 gtgatgtcgt gtactggctc cgcctttttc ccgagggtgg gggagaaccg tatataagtg
     2401 cagtagtcgc cgtgaacgtt ctttttcgca acgggtttgc cgccagaaca caggtaagtg
     2461 ccgtgtgtgg ttcccgcggg cctggcctct ttacgggtta tggcccttgc gtgccttgaa
     2521 ttacttccac ctggctgcag tacgtgattc ttgatcccga gcttcgggtt ggaagtgggt
     2581 gggagagttc gaggccttgc gcttaaggag ccccttcgcc tcgtgcttga gttgaggcct
     2641 ggcctgggcg ctggggccgc cgcgtgcgaa tctggtggca ccttcgcgcc tgtctcgctg
     2701 ctttcgataa gtctctagcc atttaaaatt tttgatgacc tgctgcgacg ctttttttct
     2761 ggcaagatag tcttgtaaat gcgggccaag atctgcacac tggtatttcg gtttttgggg
     2821 ccgcgggcgg cgacggggcc cgtgcgtccc agcgcacatg ttcggcgagg cggggcctgc
     2881 gagcgcggcc accgagaatc ggacgggggt agtctcaagc tggccggcct gctctggtgc
     2941 ctggcctcgc gccgccgtgt atcgccccgc cctgggcggc aaggctggcc cggtcggcac
     3001 cagttgcgtg agcggaaaga tggccgcttc ccggccctgc tgcagggagc tcaaaatgga
     3061 ggacgcggcg ctcgggagag cgggcgggtg agtcacccac acaaaggaaa agggcctttc
     3121 cgtcctcagc cgtcgcttca tgtgactcca cggagtaccg ggcgccgtcc aggcacctcg
     3181 attagttctc gagcttttgg agtacgtcgt ctttaggttg gggggagggg ttttatgcga
     3241 tggagtttcc ccacactgag tgggtggaga ctgaagttag gccagcttgg cacttgatgt
     3301 aattctcctt ggaatttgcc ctttttgagt ttggatcttg gttcattctc aagcctcaga
     3361 cagtggttca aagttttttt cttccatttc aggtgtcgtg aagcggccct gcagatatca
     3421 acaagtttgt acaaaaaagc aggctccacc nnnnnnnnnn nnnnnnnnnn nnnnnnnnnn
     3481 nnnnnnnnnn nnnnnnnnnn nnnnnnnnnn nnnnnnnnnn nnnnnnnnnn nnnnnnnnnn
     3541 nnnnnnnnnn nnnnnnnnnn nnnnnnnnnn nnnnnnnnnn nnnnnnnnnn nnnnnnnnnn
     3601 nnnnnnnnnn nnnnnnnnnn nnnnnnnnnn nnnnnnnnnn nnnnnnnnnn nnnnnnnnnn
     3661 nnnnnnnnnn nnnnnnnnnn nnnnnnnnnn nnnnnnnnnn nnnnnnnnnn nnnnnnnnnn
     3721 nnnnnnnnnn nnnnnnnnnn nnnnnnnnnn nnnnnnnnnn nnnnnnnnnn nnnnnnnnnn
     3781 nnnnnnnnnn nnnnnnnnnn nnnnnnnnnn nnnnnnnnnn nnnnnnnnnn nnnnnnnnnn
     3841 nnnnnnnnnn nnnnnnnnnn nnnnnnnnnn nnnnnnnnnn nnnnnnnnnn nnnnnnnnnn
     3901 nnnnnnnnnn nnnnnnnnnn nnnnnnnnnn nnnnnnnnnn nnnnnnnnnn nnnnnnnnnn
     3961 nnnnnnnnnn nnnnnnnnnn nnnnnnnnnn nnnnnnnnnn nnnnnnnnnn nnnnnnnnnn
     4021 nnnnnnnnnn nnnnnnnnnn nnnnnnnnnn nnnnnnnnnn nnnnnnnnnn nnnnnnnnnn
     4081 nnnnnnnnnn nnnnnnnnnn nnnnnnnnnn nnnnnnnnnn nnnnnnnnnn nnnnnnnnnn
     4141 nnnnnnnnnn nnnnnnnnnn nnnnnnnnnn nnnnnnnnnn nnnnnnnnnn nnnnnnnnnn
     4201 nnnnnnnnnn nnnnnnnnnn nnnnnnnnnn nnnnnnnnnn nnnnnnnnnn nnnnnnnnnn
     4261 nnnnnnnnnn nnnnnnnnnn nnnnnnnnnn nnnnnnnnnn nnnnnnnnnn nnnnnnnnnn
     4321 nnnnnnnnnn nnnnnnnnnn nnnnnnnnnn nnnnnnnnnn nnnnnnnnnn nnnnnnnnnn
     4381 nnnnnnnnnn nnnnnnnnnn nnnnnnnnnn nnnnnnnnnn nnnnnnnnnn nnnnnnnnnn
     4441 nnnnnnnnnn nnnnnnnnnn nnnnnnnnnn nnnnnnnnnn nnnnnnnnnn nnnnnnnnnn
     4501 nnnnnnnnnn nnnnnnnnnn nnnnnnnnnn nnnnnnnnnn nnnnnnnnnn nnnnnnnnnn
     4561 nnnnnnnnnn nnnnnnnnnn nnnnnnnnnn nnnnnnnnnn nnnnnnnnnn nnnnnnnnnn
     4621 nnnnnnnnnn nnnnnnnnnn nnnnnnnnnn nnnnnnnnnn nnnnnnnnnn nnnnnnnnnn
     4681 nnnnnnnnnn nnnnnnnnnn nnnnnnnnnn nnnnnnnnnt aggacccagc tttcttgtac
     4741 aaagtggttg atatccagca cagtggcggc cgctcgagtc tagagggccc gcggttcgaa
     4801 ggtaagccta tccctaaccc tctcctcggt ctcgattcta cgcgtaccgg ttagtaatga
     4861 gatccctccc ccccccctaa cgttactggc cgaagccgct tggaataagg ccggtgtgcg
     4921 tttgtctata tgttattttc caccatattg ccgtcttttg gcaatgtgag ggcccggaaa
     4981 cctggccctg tcttcttgac gagcattcct aggggtcttt cccctctcgc caaaggaatg
     5041 caaggtctgt tgaatgtcgt gaaggaagca gttcctctgg aagcttcttg aagacaaaca
     5101 acgtctgtag cgaccctttg caggcagcgg aaccccccac ctggcgacag gtgcctctgc
     5161 ggccaaaagc cacgtgtata agatacacct gcaaaggcgg cacaacccca gtgccacgtt
     5221 gtgagttgga tagttgtgga aagagtcaaa tggctctcct caagcgtatt caacaagggg
     5281 ctgaaggatg cccagaaggt accccattgt atgggatctg atctggggcc tcggtgcaca
     5341 tgctttacat gtgtttagtc gaggttaaaa aaacgtctag gccccccgaa ccacggggac
     5401 gtggttttcc tttgaaaaac acgatgataa tatggccaca catatggtga gcaagggcga
     5461 ggagctgttc accggggtgg tgcccatcct ggtcgagctg gacggcgacg taaacggcca
     5521 caagttcagc gtgtccggcg agggcgaggg cgatgccacc tacggcaagc tgaccctgaa
     5581 gttcatctgc accaccggca agctgcccgt gccctggccc accctcgtga ccaccctgac
     5641 ctacggcgtg cagtgcttca gccgctaccc cgaccacatg aagcagcacg acttcttcaa
     5701 gtccgccatg cccgaaggct acgtccagga gcgcaccatc ttcttcaagg acgacggcaa
     5761 ctacaagacc cgcgccgagg tgaagttcga gggcgacacc ctggtgaacc gcatcgagct
     5821 gaagggcatc gacttcaagg aggacggcaa catcctgggg cacaagctgg agtacaacta
     5881 caacagccac aacgtctata tcatggccga caagcagaag aacggcatca aggtgaactt
     5941 caagatccgc cacaacatcg aggacggcag cgtgcagctc gccgaccact accagcagaa
     6001 cacccccatc ggcgacggcc ccgtgctgct gcccgacaac cactacctga gcacccagtc
     6061 cgccctgagc aaagacccca acgagaagcg cgatcacatg gtcctgctgg agttcgtgac
     6121 cgccgccggg atcactctcg gcatggacga gctgtacaag taaatcgata gatcctaatc
     6181 aacctctgga ttacaaaatt tgtgaaagat tgactggtat tcttaactat gttgctcctt
     6241 ttacgctatg tggatacgct gctttaatgc ctttgtatca tgctattgct tcccgtatgg
     6301 ctttcatttt ctcctccttg tataaatcct ggttgctgtc tctttatgag gagttgtggc
     6361 ccgttgtcag gcaacgtggc gtggtgtgca ctgtgtttgc tgacgcaacc cccactggtt
     6421 ggggcattgc caccacctgt cagctccttt ccgggacttt cgctttcccc ctccctattg
     6481 ccacggcgga actcatcgcc gcctgccttg cccgctgctg gacaggggct cggctgttgg
     6541 gcactgacaa ttccgtggtg ttgtcgggga aatcatcgtc ctttccttgg ctgctcgcct
     6601 gtgttgccac ctggattctg cgcgggacgt ccttctgcta cgtcccttcg gccctcaatc
     6661 cagcggacct tccttcccgc ggcctgctgc cggctctgcg gcctcttccg cgtcttcgcc
     6721 ttcgccctca gacgagtcgg atctcccttt gggccgcctc cccgcctgag atcctttaag
     6781 accaatgact tacaaggcag ctgtagatct tagccacttt ttaaaagaaa aggggggact
     6841 ggaagggcta attcactccc aacgaagaca agatctgctt tttgcttgta ctgggtctct
     6901 ctggttagac cagatctgag cctgggagct ctctggctaa ctagggaacc cactgcttaa
     6961 gcctcaataa agcttgcctt gagtgcttca agtagtgtgt gcccgtctgt tgtgtgactc
     7021 tggtaactag agatccctca gaccctttta gtcagtgtgg aaaatctcta gcagtagtag
     7081 ttcatgtcat cttattattc agtatttata acttgcaaag aaatgaatat cagagagtga
     7141 gaggcccggg ttaattaagg aaagggctag atcattcttg aagacgaaag ggcctcgtga
     7201 tacgcctatt tttataggtt aatgtcatga taataatggt ttcttagacg tcaggtggca
     7261 cttttcgggg aaatgtgcgc ggaaccccta tttgtttatt tttctaaata cattcaaata
     7321 tgtatccgct catgagacaa taaccctgat aaatgcttca ataatattga aaaaggaaga
     7381 gtatgagtat tcaacatttc cgtgtcgccc ttattccctt ttttgcggca ttttgccttc
     7441 ctgtttttgc tcacccagaa acgctggtga aagtaaaaga tgctgaagat cagttgggtg
     7501 cacgagtggg ttacatcgaa ctggatctca acagcggtaa gatccttgag agttttcgcc
     7561 ccgaagaacg ttttccaatg atgagcactt ttaaagttct gctatgtggc gcggtattat
     7621 cccgtgttga cgccgggcaa gagcaactcg gtcgccgcat acactattct cagaatgact
     7681 tggttgagta ctcaccagtc acagaaaagc atcttacgga tggcatgaca gtaagagaat
     7741 tatgcagtgc tgccataacc atgagtgata acactgcggc caacttactt ctgacaacga
     7801 tcggaggacc gaaggagcta accgcttttt tgcacaacat gggggatcat gtaactcgcc
     7861 ttgatcgttg ggaaccggag ctgaatgaag ccataccaaa cgacgagcgt gacaccacga
     7921 tgcctgtagc aatggcaaca acgttgcgca aactattaac tggcgaacta cttactctag
     7981 cttcccggca acaattaata gactggatgg aggcggataa agttgcagga ccacttctgc
     8041 gctcggccct tccggctggc tggtttattg ctgataaatc tggagccggt gagcgtgggt
     8101 ctcgcggtat cattgcagca ctggggccag atggtaagcc ctcccgtatc gtagttatct
     8161 acacgacggg gagtcaggca actatggatg aacgaaatag acagatcgct gagataggtg
     8221 cctcactgat taagcattgg taactgtcag accaagttta ctcatatata ctttagattg
     8281 atttaaaact tcatttttaa tttaaaagga tctaggtgaa gatccttttt gataatctca
     8341 tgaccaaaat cccttaacgt gagttttcgt tccactgagc gtcagacccc gtagaaaaga
     8401 tcaaaggatc ttcttgagat cctttttttc tgcgcgtaat ctgctgcttg caaacaaaaa
     8461 aaccaccgct accagcggtg gtttgtttgc cggatcaaga gctaccaact ctttttccga
     8521 aggtaactgg cttcagcaga gcgcagatac caaatactgt tcttctagtg tagccgtagt
     8581 taggccacca cttcaagaac tctgtagcac cgcctacata cctcgctctg ctaatcctgt
     8641 taccagtggc tgctgccagt ggcgataagt cgtgtcttac cgggttggac tcaagacgat
     8701 agttaccgga taaggcgcag cggtcgggct gaacgggggg ttcgtgcaca cagcccagct
     8761 tggagcgaac gacctacacc gaactgagat acctacagcg tgagctatga gaaagcgcca
     8821 cgcttcccga agggagaaag gcggacaggt atccggtaag cggcagggtc ggaacaggag
     8881 agcgcacgag ggagcttcca gggggaaacg cctggtatct ttatagtcct gtcgggtttc
     8941 gccacctctg acttgagcgt cgatttttgt gatgctcgtc aggggggcgg agcctatgga
     9001 aaaacgccag caacgcggcc tttttacggt tcctggcctt ttgctggcct tttgctcaca
     9061 tgttctttcc tgcgttatcc cctgattctg tggataaccg tattaccgcc tttgagtgag
     9121 ctgataccgc tcgccgcagc cgaacgaccg agcgcagcga gtcagtgagc gaggaagcgg
     9181 aagagcgccc aatacgcaaa ccgcctctcc ccgcgcgttg gccgattcat taatgcagca
     9241 agctcatggc tgactaattt tttttattta tgcagaggcc gaggccgcct cggcctctga
     9301 gctattccag aagtagtgag gaggcttttt tggaggccta ggcttttgca aaaagctccc
     9361 cgtggcacga caggtttccc gactggaaag cgggcagtga gcgcaacgca attaatgtga
     9421 gttagctcac tcattaggca ccccaggctt tacactttat gcttccggct cgtatgttgt
     9481 gtggaattgt gagcggataa caatttcaca caggaaacag ctatgacatg attacgaatt
     9541 tcacaaataa agcatttttt tcactgcatt ctagttgtgg tttgtccaaa ctcatcaatg
     9601 tatcttatca tgtctggatc aactggataa ctcaagctaa ccaaaatcat cccaaacttc
     9661 ccaccccata ccctattacc actgccaatt acctgtggtt tcatttactc taaacctgtg
     9721 attcctctga attattttca ttttaaagaa attgtatttg ttaaatatgt actacaaact
     9781 tagtagt
//
