>Addgene plasmid #116803 | pHAGE-WDR12 | depositor partial sequence | sequence record 219679 | insert
[1269 nt withheld, positions 1-1269]
TGA
